>Addgene plasmid #76012 | MAP3K6 gRNA (BRDN0001162255) | addgene full sequence | sequence record 185010 | Addgene Assembled Sequence
CCCGGGTGCAAAGATGGATAAAGTTTTAAACAGAGAGGAATCTTTGCAGCTAATGGACCTTCTAGGTCTT
GAAAGGAGTGGGAATTGGCTCCGGTGCCCGTCAGTGGGCAGAGCGCACATCGCCCACAGTCCCCGAGAAG
TTGGGGGGAGGGGTCGGCAATTGATCCGGTGCCTAGAGAAGGTGGCGCGGGGTAAACTGGGAAAGTGATG
TCGTGTACTGGCTCCGCCTTTTTCCCGAGGGTGGGGGAGAACCGTATATAAGTGCAGTAGTCGCCGTGAA
CGTTCTTTTTCGCAACGGGTTTGCCGCCAGAACACAGGTAAGTGCCGTGTGTGGTTCCCGCGGGCCTGGC
CTCTTTACGGGTTATGGCCCTTGCGTGCCTTGAATTACTTCCACCTGGCTGCAGTACGTGATTCTTGATC
CCGAGCTTCGGGTTGGAAGTGGGTGGGAGAGTTCGAGGCCTTGCGCTTAAGGAGCCCCTTCGCCTCGTGC
TTGAGTTGAGGCCTGGCCTGGGCGCTGGGGCCGCCGCGTGCGAATCTGGTGGCACCTTCGCGCCTGTCTC
GCTGCTTTCGATAAGTCTCTAGCCATTTAAAATTTTTGATGACCTGCTGCGACGCTTTTTTTCTGGCAAG
ATAGTCTTGTAAATGCGGGCCAAGATCTGCACACTGGTATTTCGGTTTTTGGGGCCGCGGGCGGCGACGG
GGCCCGTGCGTCCCAGCGCACATGTTCGGCGAGGCGGGGCCTGCGAGCGCGGCCACCGAGAATCGGACGG
GGGTAGTCTCAAGCTGGCCGGCCTGCTCTGGTGCCTGGCCTCGCGCCGCCGTGTATCGCCCCGCCCTGGG
CGGCAAGGCTGGCCCGGTCGGCACCAGTTGCGTGAGCGGAAAGATGGCCGCTTCCCGGCCCTGCTGCAGG
GAGCTCAAAATGGAGGACGCGGCGCTCGGGAGAGCGGGCGGGTGAGTCACCCACACAAAGGAAAAGGGCC
TTTCCGTCCTCAGCCGTCGCTTCATGTGACTCCACGGAGTACCGGGCGCCGTCCAGGCACCTCGATTAGT
TCTCGAGCTTTTGGAGTACGTCGTCTTTAGGTTGGGGGGAGGGGTTTTATGCGATGGAGTTTCCCCACAC
TGAGTGGGTGGAGACTGAAGTTAGGCCAGCTTGGCACTTGATGTAATTCTCCTTGGAATTTGCCCTTTTT
GAGTTTGGATCTTGGTTCATTCTCAAGCCTCAGACAGTGGTTCAAAGTTTTTTTCTTCCATTTCAGGTGT
CGTGACGTACGGCCACCATGACCGAGTACAAGCCCACGGTGCGCCTCGCCACCCGCGACGACGTCCCCAG
GGCCGTACGCACCCTCGCCGCCGCGTTCGCCGACTACCCCGCCACGCGCCACACCGTCGATCCGGACCGC
CACATCGAGCGGGTCACCGAGCTGCAAGAACTCTTCCTCACGCGCGTCGGGCTCGACATCGGCAAGGTGT
GGGTCGCGGACGACGGCGCCGCCGTGGCGGTCTGGACCACGCCGGAGAGCGTCGAAGCGGGGGCGGTGTT
CGCCGAGATCGGCCCGCGCATGGCCGAGTTGAGCGGTTCCCGGCTGGCCGCGCAGCAACAGATGGAAGGC
CTCCTGGCGCCGCACCGGCCCAAGGAGCCCGCGTGGTTCCTGGCCACCGTCGGAGTCTCGCCCGACCACC
AGGGCAAGGGTCTGGGCAGCGCCGTCGTGCTCCCCGGAGTGGAGGCGGCCGAGCGCGCCGGGGTGCCCGC
CTTCCTGGAGACCTCCGCGCCCCGCAACCTCCCCTTCTACGAGCGGCTCGGCTTCACCGTCACCGCCGAC
GTCGAGGTGCCCGAAGGACCGCGCACCTGGTGCATGACCCGCAAGCCCGGTGCCTGAACGCGTTAAGTCG
ACAATCAACCTCTGGATTACAAAATTTGTGAAAGATTGACTGGTATTCTTAACTATGTTGCTCCTTTTAC
GCTATGTGGATACGCTGCTTTAATGCCTTTGTATCATGCTATTGCTTCCCGTATGGCTTTCATTTTCTCC
TCCTTGTATAAATCCTGGTTGCTGTCTCTTTATGAGGAGTTGTGGCCCGTTGTCAGGCAACGTGGCGTGG
TGTGCACTGTGTTTGCTGACGCAACCCCCACTGGTTGGGGCATTGCCACCACCTGTCAGCTCCTTTCCGG
GACTTTCGCTTTCCCCCTCCCTATTGCCACGGCGGAACTCATCGCCGCCTGCCTTGCCCGCTGCTGGACA
GGGGCTCGGCTGTTGGGCACTGACAATTCCGTGGTGTTGTCGGGGAAATCATCGTCCTTTCCTTGGCTGC
TCGCCTGTGTTGCCACCTGGATTCTGCGCGGGACGTCCTTCTGCTACGTCCCTTCGGCCCTCAATCCAGC
GGACCTTCCTTCCCGCGGCCTGCTGCCGGCTCTGCGGCCTCTTCCGCGTCTTCGCCTTCGCCCTCAGACG
AGTCGGATCTCCCTTTGGGCCGCCTCCCCGCGTCGACTTTAAGACCAATGACTTACAAGGCAGCTGTAGA
TCTTAGCCACTTTTTAAAAGAAAAGGGGGGACTGGAAGGGCTAATTCACTCCCAACGAAGACAAGATCTG
CTTTTTGCTTGTACTGGGTCTCTCTGGTTAGACCAGATCTGAGCCTGGGAGCTCTCTGGCTAACTAGGGA
ACCCACTGCTTAAGCCTCAATAAAGCTTGCCTTGAGTGCTTCAAGTAGTGTGTGCCCGTCTGTTGTGTGA
CTCTGGTAACTAGAGATCCCTCAGACCCTTTTAGTCAGTGTGGAAAATCTCTAGCAGTACGTATAGTAGT
TCATGTCATCTTATTATTCAGTATTTATAACTTGCAAAGAAATGAATATCAGAGAGTGAGAGGAACTTGT
TTATTGCAGCTTATAATGGTTACAAATAAAGCAATAGCATCACAAATTTCACAAATAAAGCATTTTTTTC
ACTGCATTCTAGTTGTGGTTTGTCCAAACTCATCAATGTATCTTATCATGTCTGGCTCTAGCTATCCCGC
CCCTAACTCCGCCCATCCCGCCCCTAACTCCGCCCAGTTCCGCCCATTCTCCGCCCCATGGCTGACTAAT
TTTTTTTATTTATGCAGAGGCCGAGGCCGCCTCGGCCTCTGAGCTATTCCAGAAGTAGTGAGGAGGCTTT
TTTGGAGGCCTAGGGACGTACCCAATTCGCCCTATAGTGAGTCGTATTACGCGCGCTCACTGGCCGTCGT
TTTACAACGTCGTGACTGGGAAAACCCTGGCGTTACCCAACTTAATCGCCTTGCAGCACATCCCCCTTTC
GCCAGCTGGCGTAATAGCGAAGAGGCCCGCACCGATCGCCCTTCCCAACAGTTGCGCAGCCTGAATGGCG
AATGGG
[124 nt withheld, positions 3367-3490]
C
[91 nt withheld, positions 3492-3582]
A
[49 nt withheld, positions 3584-3632]
CCTTTGACGTTGGAGTCCACGTTCTTT
[37 nt withheld, positions 3660-3696]
ACCCTATCTCGGTCTATTCTTTTGATTTATAAGGGATTTTGCCGATTTCGGCCTATTGGTTAAAAAATGA
GCTGATTTAACAAAAATTTAACGCGAATTTTAACAAAATATTAACGCTTACAATTTAGGTGGCACTTTTC
GGGGAAATGTGCGCGGAACCCCTATTTGTTTATTTTTCTAAATACATTCAAATATGTATCCGCTCATGAG
ACAATAACCCTGATAAATGCTTCAATAATATTGAAAAAGGAAGAGTATGAGTATTCAACATTTCCGTGTC
GCCCTTATTCCCTTTTTTGCGGCATTTTGCCTTCCTGTTTTTGCTCACCCAGAAACGCTGGTGAAAGTAA
AAGATGCTGAAGATCAGTTGGGTGCACGAGTGGGTTACATCGAACTGGATCTCAACAGCGGTAAGATCCT
TGAGAGTTTTCGCCCCGAAGAACGTTTTCCAATGATGAGCACTTTTAAAGTTCTGCTATGTGGCGCGGTA
TTATCCCGTATTGACGCCGGGCAAGAGCAACTCGGTCGCCGCATACACTATTCTCAGAATGACTTGGTTG
AGTACTCACCAGTCACAGAAAAGCATCTTACGGATGGCATGACAGTAAGAGAATTATGCAGTGCTGCCAT
AACCATGAGTGATAACACTGCGGCCAACTTACTTCTGACAACGATCGGAGGACCGAAGGAGCTAACCGCT
TTTTTGCACAACATGGGGGATCATGTAACTCGCCTTGATCGTTGGGAACCGGAGCTGAATGAAGCCATAC
CAAACGACGAGCGTGACACCACGATGCCTGTAGCAATGGCAACAACGTTGCGCAAACTATTAACTGGCGA
ACTACTTACTCTAGCTTCCCGGCAACAATTAATAGACTGGATGGAGGCGGATAAAGTTGCAGGACCACTT
CTGCGCTCGGCCCTTCCGGCTGGCTGGTTTATTGCTGATAAATCTGGAGCCGGTGAGCGTGGGTCTCGCG
GTATCATTGCAGCACTGGGGCCAGATGGTAAGCCCTCCCGTATCGTAGTTATCTACACGACGGGGAGTCA
GGCAACTATGGATGAACGAAATAGACAGATCGCTGAGATAGGTGCCTCACTGATTAAGCATTGGTAACTG
TCAGACCAAGTTTACTCATATATACTTTAGATTGATTTAAAACTTCATTTTTAATTTAAAAGGATCTAGG
TGAAGATCCTTTTTGATAATCTCATGACCAAAATCCCTTAACGTGAGTTTTCGTTCCACTGAGCGTCAGA
CCCCGTAGAAAAGATCAAAGGATCTTCTTGAGATCCTTTTTTTCTGCGCGTAATCTGCTGCTTGCAAACA
AAAAAACCACCGCTACCAGCGGTGGTTTGTTTGCCGGATCAAGAGCTACCAACTCTTTTTCCGAAGGTAA
CTGGCTTCAGCAGAGCGCAGATACCAAATACTGTTCTTCTAGTGTAGCCGTAGTTAGGCCACCACTTCAA
GAACTCTGTAGCACCGCCTACATACCTCGCTCTGCTAATCCTGTTACCAGTGGCTGCTGCCAGTGGCGAT
AAGTCGTGTCTTACCGGGTTGGACTCAAGACGATAGTTACCGGATAAGGCGCAGCGGTCGGGCTGAACGG
GGGGTTCGTGCACACAGCCCAGCTTGGAGCGAACGACCTACACCGAACTGAGATACCTACAGCGTGAGCT
ATGAGAAAGCGCCACGCTTCCCGAAGGGAGAAAGGCGGACAGGTATCCGGTAAGCGGCAGGGTCGGAACA
GGAGAGCGCACGAGGGAGCTTCCAGGGGGAAACGCCTGGTATCTTTATAGTCCTGTCGGGTTTCGCCACC
TCTGACTTGAGCGTCGATTTTTGTGATGCTCGTCAGGGGGGCGGAGCCTATGGAAAAACGCCAGCAACGC
GGCCTTTTTACGGTTCCTGGCCTTTTGCTGGCCTTTTGCTCACATGTTCTTTCCTGCGTTATCCCCTGAT
TCTGTGGATAACCGTATTACCGCCTTTGAGTGAGCTGATACCGCTCGCCGCAGCCGAACGACCGAGCGCA
GCGAGTCAGTGAGCGAGGAAGCGGAAGAGCGCCCAATACGCAAACCGCCTCTCCCCGCGCGTTGGCCGAT
TCATTAATGCAGCTGGCACGACAGGTTTCCCGACTGGAAAGCGGGCAGTGAGCGCAACGCAATTAATGTG
AGTTAGCTCACTCATTAGGCACCCCAGGCTTTACACTTTATGCTTCCGGCTCGTATGTTGTGTGGAATTG
TGAGCGGATAACAATTTCACACAGGAAACAGCTATGACCATGATTACGCCAAGCGCGCAATTAACCCTCA
CTAAAGGGAACAAAAGCTGGAGCTGCAAGCTTAATGTAGTCTTATGCAATACTCTTGTAGTCTTGCAACA
TGGTAACGATGAGTTAGCAACATGCCTTACAAGGAGAGAAAAAGCACCGTGCATGCCGATTGGTGGAAGT
AAGGTGGTACGATCGTGCCTTATTAGGAAGGCAACAGACGGGTCTGACATGGATTGGACGAACCACTGAA
TTGCCGCATTGCAGAGATATTGTATTTAAGTGCCTAGCTCGATACATAAACGGGTCTCTCTGGTTAGACC
AGATCTGAGCCTGGGAGCTCTCTGGCTAACTAGGGAACCCACTGCTTAAGCCTCAATAAAGCTTGCCTTG
AGTGCTTCAAGTAGTGTGTGCCCGTCTGTTGTGTGACTCTGGTAACTAGAGATCCCTCAGACCCTTTTAG
TCAGTGTGGAAAATCTCTAGCAGTGGCGCCCGAACAGGGACTTGAAAGCGAAAGGGAAACCAGAGGAGCT
CTCTCGACGCAGGACTCGGCTTGCTGAAGCGCGCACGGCAAGAGGCGAGGGGCGGCGACTGGTGAGTACG
CCAAAAATTTTGACTAGCGGAGGCTAGAAGGAGAGAGATGGGTGCGAGAGCGTCAGTATTAAGCGGGGGA
GAATTAGATCGCGATGGGAAAAAATTCGGTTAAGGCCAGGGGGAAAGAAAAAATATAAATTAAAACATAT
AGTATGGGCAAGCAGGGAGCTAGAACGATTCGCAGTTAATCCTGGCCTGTTAGAAACATCAGAAGGCTGT
AGACAAATACTGGGACAGCTACAACCATCCCTTCAGACAGGATCAGAAGAACTTAGATCATTATATAATA
CAGTAGCAACCCTCTATTGTGTGCATCAAAGGATAGAGATAAAAGACACCAAGGAAGCTTTAGACAAGAT
AGAGGAAGAGCAAAACAAAAGTAAGACCACCGCACAGCAAGCGGCCGCTGATCTTCAGACCTGGAGGAGG
AGATATGAGGGACAATTGGAGAAGTGAATTATATAAATATAAAGTAGTAAAAATTGAACCATTAGGAGTA
GCACCCACCAAGGCAAAGAGAAGAGTGGTGCAGAGAGAAAAAAGAGCAGTGGGAATAGGAGCTTTGTTCC
TTGGGTTCTTGGGAGCAGCAGGAAGCACTATGGGCGCAGCGTCAATGACGCTGACGGTACAGGCCAGACA
ATTATTGTCTGGTATAGTGCAGCAGCAGAACAATTTGCTGAGGGCTATTGAGGCGCAACAGCATCTGTTG
CAACTCACAGTCTGGGGCATCAAGCAGCTCCAGGCAAGAATCCTGGCTGTGGAAAGATACCTAAAGGATC
AACAGCTCCTGGGGATTTGGGGTTGCTCTGGAAAACTCATTTGCACCACTGCTGTGCCTTGGAATGCTAG
TTGGAGTAATAAATCTCTGGAACAGATTTGGAATCACACGACCTGGATGGAGTGGGACAGAGAAATTAAC
AATTACACAAGCTTAATACACTCCTTAATTGAAGAATCGCAAAACCAGCAAGAAAAGAATGAACAAGAAT
TATTGGAATTAGATAAATGGGCAAGTTTGTGGAATTGGTTTAACATAACAAATTGGCTGTGGTATATAAA
ATTATTCATAATGATAGTAGGAGGCTTGGTAGGTTTAAGAATAGTTTTTGCTGTACTTTCTATAGTGAAT
AGAGTTAGGCAGGGATATTCACCATTATCGTTTCAGACCCACCTCCCAACCCCGAGGGGACCCAGAGAGG
GCCTATTTCCCATGATTCCTTCATATTTGCATATACGATACAAGGCTGTTAGAGAGATAATTAGAATTAA
TTTGACTGTAAACACAAAGATATTAGTACAAAATACGTGACGTAGAAAGTAATAATTTCTTGGGTAGTTT
GCAGTTTTAAAATTATGTTTTAAAATGGACTATCATATGCTTACCGTAACTTGAAAGTATTTCGATTTCT
TGGCTTTATATATCTTGTGGAAAGGACGAAACACCGGGGCCGCGATCGCCACACGAGTTTTAGAGCTAGA
AATAGCAAGTTAAAATAAGGCTAGTCCGTTATCAACTTGAAAAAGTGGCACCGAGTCGGTGCTTTTTTAA
GCTTGGCGTAACTAGATCTTGAGACAAATGGCAGTATTCATCCACAATTTTAAAAGAAAAGGGGGGATTG
GGGGGTACAGTGCAGGGGAAAGAATAGTAGACATAATAGCAACAGACATACAAACTAAAGAATTACAAAA
ACAAATTACAAAAATTCAAAATTTTCGGGTTTATTACAGGGACAGCAGAGATCCACTTTGGCGCCGGCTC
GAGGGGG
Features (pLannotate 1.2.2; 29 found; start..end, strand, type, name):
     14..80      +  CDS            small t antigen (fragment): SV40 (simian virus 40) small t antigen
    106..317     +  promoter       EF-1α core promoter: core promoter for human elongation factor EF-1α
    318..1256    +  intron         EF-1α intron A: intron upstream of the start codon of human EF-1α
   1278..1877    +  CDS            PuroR (fragment): puromycin N-acetyltransferase; pac from Streptomyces; confers resistance to puromycin
   1893..2481    +  misc_feature   WPRE: woodchuck hepatitis virus posttranscriptional regulatory element
   2532..2551    +  misc_feature   cPPT/CTS (fragment): central polypurine tract and central termination sequence of HIV-1
   2553..2786    +  LTR            3' LTR (ΔU3): self-inactivating 3' long terminal repeat (LTR) from HIV-1
   2864..2985    +  polyA_signal   SV40 poly(A) signal: SV40 polyadenylation signal
   3025..3160    +  rep_origin     SV40 ori: SV40 origin of replication
   3181..3199    -  promoter       T7 promoter: promoter for bacteriophage T7 RNA polymerase
   3207..3362    +  CDS            lacZα (fragment): LacZα fragment of β-galactosidase; lacZ fragment
   3367..3795    +  rep_origin     f1 ori (sequence partly withheld): f1 bacteriophage origin of replication; arrow indicates direction of (+) strand synthesis
   3848..3952    +  promoter       AmpR promoter: bla
   3953..4813    +  CDS            AmpR: β-lactamase; bla; confers resistance to ampicillin, carbenicillin, and related antibiotics
   4984..5572    +  rep_origin     ori: high-copy-number ColE1/pMB1/pBR322/pUC origin of replication
   5755..5847    +  CDS            lacI (fragment): lac repressor; lacI; The lac repressor binds to the lac operator to inhibit transcription in E. coli. This inhibition can be relieved by adding lactose or isopropyl-β-D-thiogalactopyranoside (IPTG).
   5860..5881    +  protein_bind   CAP binding site: CAP binding activates transcription in the presence of cAMP. E. coli catabolite activator protein
   5896..5926    +  promoter       lac promoter: promoter for the E. coli lac operon
   5934..5950    +  protein_bind   lac operator: The lac repressor binds to the lac operator to inhibit transcription in E. coli. This inhibition can be relieved by adding lactose or isopropyl-β-D-thiogalactopyranoside (IPTG). lac repressor encoded by lacI
   5995..6013    +  promoter       T3 promoter: promoter for bacteriophage T3 RNA polymerase
   6041..6267    +  promoter       RSV promoter: Rous sarcoma virus enhancer/promoter
   6268..6448    +  LTR            5' LTR (truncated): truncated 5' long terminal repeat (LTR) from HIV-1
   6495..6620    +  misc_feature   HIV-1 Ψ: packaging signal of human immunodeficiency virus type 1
   6604..6967    +  CDS            HIV-1 gag (fragment): gag protein from human immunodeficiency virus 1; gag
   7113..7346    +  misc_feature   RRE: The Rev response element (RRE) of HIV-1 allows for Rev-dependent mRNA export from the nucleus to the cytoplasm.
   7723..7749    +  CDS            Rev (fragment): human immunodeficiency virus 1 (HIV-1) Rev protein; rev; enhances nuclear export of unspliced and incompletely spliced viral mRNAs
   7753..7993    +  promoter       U6 promoter: RNA polymerase III promoter for human U6 snRNA
   8023..8098    +  misc_RNA       gRNA scaffold: guide RNA scaffold for the Streptococcus pyogenes CRISPR/Cas9 system
   8154..8271    +  misc_feature   cPPT/CTS: central polypurine tract and central termination sequence of HIV-1
