[The description below was written by a language model from this plasmid's Addgene catalogue record and pLannotate feature annotations shown in this document.]
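Description:
MAP3K6 gRNA (BRDN0001162255) is a third-generation lentiviral CRISPR guide plasmid built on the lentiGuide-Puro backbone, carrying a single guide RNA directed against human MAP3K6 (also known as ASK2, MAPKKK6 or MEKK6). It is propagated in E. coli through a high-copy ColE1/pUC-type origin with ampicillin selection (AmpR/β-lactamase). The annotated 8,323 nt assembled sequence also shows an f1 origin, an SV40 origin and remnants of lac and phage promoter elements inherited from the cloning backbone.

The viral genome is driven by an RSV promoter fused to a truncated HIV-1 5' LTR, which makes transcription of the packaged RNA Tat-independent. This is followed by the Ψ packaging signal with a gag fragment, the Rev response element for Rev-dependent nuclear export, and a cPPT/CTS that aids nuclear import. The genome ends in a self-inactivating ΔU3 3' LTR followed by an SV40 polyadenylation signal. Within this frame, a human U6 RNA polymerase III promoter expresses the MAP3K6-specific spacer joined to the Streptococcus pyogenes Cas9 guide scaffold. A separate EF-1α core promoter with its intron A drives puromycin N-acetyltransferase, stabilised by a downstream WPRE, so that transduced mammalian cells can be selected with puromycin.

The plasmid does not encode Cas9. According to the depositor's notes, it is meant to be paired with a separate Cas9 lentivector or used in cells that already express Cas9. The guide was designed against two MAP3K6 reference transcripts and belongs to a human kinome gRNA collection, so it is suited to targeted knockout of this kinase gene. The cloning method is not recorded.
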