Addgene plasmid #76012: MAP3K6 gRNA (BRDN0001162255)
Purpose: 3rd generation lentiviral gRNA plasmid targeting human MAP3K6
Depositing lab: John Doench & David Root. Depositing organization: Broad Institute. Publication: Optimized sgRNA design to maximize activity and minimize off-target effects of CRISPR-Cas9. Doench JG, Fusi N, Sullender M, Hegde M, Vaimberg EW, Donovan KF, Smith I, Tothova Z, Wilen C, Orchard R, Virgin HW, Listgarten J, Root DE. Nat Biotechnol. 2016 Jan 18. doi: 10.1038/nbt.3437. PubMed 26780180.
Backbone
  Vector backbone: lentiGuide-Puro
  Backbone manufacturer: Zhang Lab (Addgene plasmid # 52963)
  Vector type: Mammalian Expression, Lentiviral, CRISPR
  Selectable markers: Puromycin
Growth in bacteria
  Bacterial resistance: Ampicillin, 100 μg/mL
  Growth temperature: 37°C
  Growth strain: DH5alpha
  Copy number: High Copy
Gene/Insert
  Gene/Insert name: MAP3K6 (alt names: MAP3K6; NM_001297609.1)
  gRNA/shRNA sequence: GGGCCGCGATCGCCACACGA
  Species: H. sapiens (human)
  Entrez Gene: MAP3K6 (a.k.a. ASK2, MAPKKK6, MEKK6)
  Promoter: hU6
  Cloning method: Unknown
  Sequencing primers: 5′ U6-F; 3′ pS2-R
Terms and licenses: Academic/Nonprofit Terms; Industry Terms: Not Available to Industry
Depositor comments: The gRNA was designed to target the following Genbank reference sequence(s): NM_001297609.1,NM_004672.4. Note that this plasmid does NOT contain Cas9. It should be used in conjunction with lentiCas9-Blast (Addgene #52962) or otherwise with cell lines already expressing Cas9. Browse the full kinome gRNA library at http://www.addgene.org/pooled-library/broadgpp-human-kinome/ or visit http://www.broadinstitute.org/rnai/public/ for detailed protocols and information.
How to cite: MAP3K6 gRNA (BRDN0001162255) was a gift from John Doench & David Root (Addgene plasmid # 76012 ; http://n2t.net/addgene:76012 ; RRID:Addgene_76012)
