>Addgene plasmid #76012 | MAP3K6 gRNA (BRDN0001162255) | depositor partial sequence | sequence record 143472 | Target Sequence
GGGCCGCGATCGCCACACGA
