>Addgene plasmid #76012 | MAP3K6 gRNA (BRDN0001162255) | addgene partial sequence | sequence record 185009 | hU6-F
TAGAAAGTAATAATTTCTTGGGTAGTTTGCAGTTTTAAAATTATGTTTTAAAATGGACTATCATATGCTT
ACCGTAACTTGAAAGTATTTCGATTTCTTGGCTTTATATATCTTGTGGAAAGGACGAAACACCGGGGCCG
CGATCGCCACACGAGTTTTAGAGCTAGAAATAGCAAGTTAAAATAAGGCTAGTCCGTTATCAACTTGAAA
AAGTGGCACCGAGTCGGTGCTTTTTTAAGCTTGGCGTAACTAGATCTTGAGACAAATGGCAGTATTCATC
CACAATTTTAAAAGAAAAGGGGGGATTGGGGGGTACAGTGCAGGGGAAAGAATAGTAGACATAATAGCAA
CAGACATACAAACTAAAGAATTACAAAAACAAATTACAAAAATTCAAAATTTTCGGGTTTATTACAGGGA
CAGCAGAGATCCACTTTGGCGCCGGCTCGAGGGGGCCCGGGTGCAAAGATGGATAAAGTTTTAAACAGAG
AGGAATCTTTGCAGCTAATGGACCTTCTAGGTCTTGAAAGGAGTGGGAATTGGCTCCGGTGCCCGTCAGT
GGGCAGAGCG
